Addgene plasmid #57491: mEos4a-Clathrin-15
Purpose: Localization: Clathrin Vesicles, Excitation: 505 / 569, Emission: 516 / 581
Depositing lab: Michael Davidson & Loren Looger. Depositing organization: Florida State University, Tallahassee.
Backbone
  Vector backbone: mEos4a
  Backbone size w/o insert (bp): 4750
  Vector type: Mammalian Expression
  Selectable markers: Neomycin (select with G418)
Growth in bacteria
  Bacterial resistance: Kanamycin, 50 μg/mL
  Growth temperature: 37°C
  Growth strain: DH5alpha
  Copy number: High Copy
Gene/Insert
  Gene/Insert name: Clathrin (alt name: NM_001834.2)
  Species: H. sapiens (human)
  Entrez Gene: CLTB (a.k.a. LCB)
  Promoter: CMV
  Tag / fusion protein: mEos4a
  Cloning method: Unknown
  Sequencing primers: 5′ CMV-F; 3′ SV40pA-R
Terms and licenses: Academic/Nonprofit Terms; Industry Terms
Depositor comments: . Excitation = 505 / 569; Emission = 516 / 581
How to cite: mEos4a-Clathrin-15 was a gift from Michael Davidson & Loren Looger (Addgene plasmid # 57491 ; http://n2t.net/addgene:57491 ; RRID:Addgene_57491)
