[The description below was written by a language model from this plasmid's Addgene catalogue record.]
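Description:
mEos4a-Clathrin-15 is a mammalian expression plasmid encoding a fusion of the photoconvertible fluorescent protein mEos4a with human clathrin light chain B (CLTB, recorded under the insert name "Clathrin"). It is built on an mEos4a backbone of about 4.75 kb without the insert. It is maintained in E. coli as a high-copy plasmid under kanamycin selection. A neomycin resistance marker allows G418 selection of transfected mammalian cells, so stable lines can be derived as well as transient expression. The CMV promoter, a strong constitutive viral promoter, drives the fusion. The listed 3′ sequencing primer implies an SV40 polyadenylation signal downstream of the open reading frame, although no feature table is provided to confirm this or the origin of replication.

The construct is intended as a localization marker for clathrin-coated vesicles. Because clathrin light chain incorporates into the clathrin coat, the fused mEos4a labels coated pits and vesicles in living or fixed cells. The paired spectral values correspond to the two states of the fluorophore: a green form with excitation near 505 nm and emission near 516 nm, and a red form with excitation near 569 nm and emission near 581 nm. Eos-family proteins switch irreversibly from green to red on violet or near-UV illumination, which suits them to tracking a photoconverted subpopulation and to single-molecule localization microscopy such as PALM. The name suggests mEos4a lies N-terminal to clathrin with a 15-residue linker, but the record does not state the tag orientation, linker or cloning method.
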