>Addgene plasmid #57491 | mEos4a-Clathrin-15 | addgene partial sequence | sequence record 159989 | AllEos-F 5'-GGAGAAGGGTGTCAAGTTAC-3'
GCCATTGAGATTTTAAGCCATGACAAAGATTACAACAAGGTTAAGCTGTATGAGCATGCTGTTGCTCATT
CTGGATTGCCTGACAATGCCAGACGATCCGGACTCAGATCTCGAGCTCAAGCTTCGAATTCTGCAGTCGA
CATGGCTGATGACTTTGGCTTCTTCTCGTCGTCGGAGAGTGGTGCCCCGGAGGCGGCGGAGGAGGACCCG
GCGGCCGCCTTCCTGGCCCAGCAGGAGAGCGAGATTGCAGGCATAGAGAACGACGAGGGCTTCGGGGCAC
CTGCCGGCAGCCATGCGGCCCCCGCACAGCCGGGCCCCACGAGTGGGGCTGGTTCTGAGGACATGGGGAC
CACAGTCAATGGAGATGTGTTTCAGGAGGCCAACGGTCCTGCTGATGGCTACGCAGCCATTGCCCAGGCT
GACAGGCTGACCCAGGAGCCTGAGAGCATCCGCAAGTGGCGAGAGGAGCAGAGGAAACGGCTGCAAGAGC
TGGATGCTGCATCTAAGGTCACGGAACAGGAATGGCGGGAGAAGGCCAAGAAGGACCTGGAGGAGTGGAA
CCAGCGCCAGAGTGAACAAGTAGAGAAGAACAAGATCAACAACCGGGCATCCGAGGAGGCTTTCGTGAAG
GAATCCAAGGAGGAGACCCCAGGCACAGAGTGGGAGAAGGTGGCCCAGCTATGTGACTTCAACCCCAAGA
GCAGCAAGCAGTGCAAAGATGTGTCCCGCCTGCGCTCGGTGCTCATGTCCCTGAAGCAGACGCCACTGTC
CCGCTAGGGATCCACCGGATCTAGATAACTGATCATAATCAGCCATACCACATTTGTAGAGGTTTTACTT
GCTTTAAA
